>Addgene plasmid #48187 | Myc-CICf_L40S | depositor full sequence | sequence record 69306 | Myc-CICf_L40S sequence 8611 bps
GAGTTCGAGCTTGCATGCCTGCAGGTCGTTACATAACTTACGGTAAATGGCCCGCCTGGCTGACCGCCCA
ACGACCCCCGCCCATTGACGTCAATAATGACGTATGTTCCCATAGTAACGCCAATAGGGACTTTCCATTG
ACGTCAATGGGTGGAGTATTTACGGTAAACTGCCCACTTGGCAGTACATCAAGTGTATCATATGCCAAGT
ACGCCCCCTATTGACGTCAATGACGGTAAATGGCCCGCCTGGCATTATGCCCAGTACATGACCTTATGGG
ACTTTCCTACTTGGCAGTACATCTACGTATTAGTCATCGCTATTACCATGGTGATGCGGTTTTGGCAGTA
CATCAATGGGCGTGGATAGCGGTTTGACTCACGGGGATTTCCAAGTCTCCACCCCATTGACGTCAATGGG
AGTTTGTTTTGGCACCAAAATCAACGGGACTTTCCAAAATGTCGTAACAACTCCGCCCCATTGACGCAAA
TGGGCGGTAGGCGTGTACGGTGGGAGGTCTATATAAGCAGAGCTCGTTTAGTGAACCGTCAGATCGCCTG
GAGACGCCATCCACGCTGTTTTGACCTCCATAGAAGACACCGGGACCGATCCAGCCTCCGGACTCTAGAG
GATCCGGTACTAGAGGAACTGAAAAACCAGAAAGTTAACTGGTAAGTTTAGTCTTTTTGTCTTTTATTTC
AGGTCCCGGATCCGGTGGTGGTGCAAATCAAAGAACTGCTCCTCAGTGGATGTTGCCTTTACTTCTAGGC
CTGTACGGAAGTGTTACTTCTGCTCTAAAAGCTGCGGAATTGTACCCGCGGGCCCACCATGGCATCAATG
CAGAAGCTGATCTCAGAGGAGGACCTGCTTATGGCCATGGAGGCCCGAATTCGGTCGACCATGTACTCGG
CCCACAGGCCCCTGATACCCGCGTCTGGCGCGGCCTCTCGTGGCCTCGGCATGTTCGTGTGGACAAATGT
CGAACCTCGTTCTGTGGCTGTGTTCCCCTGGCACTCCTCAGTCCCCTTCCTGGCACCCAGCCAGCCCGAC
CCCTCTGTGCAGCCTAGTGAGGCCCAGCAACCTGCCAGCCACCCTGTGGCCTCCAACCAGAGCAAAGAAC
CTGCTGAGTCTGCTGCTGTTGCTCATGAGCAGCCACCAGGAGGGACGGGGGGTGCTGACCCTGGACGGCC
CCCTGGAGCAGTGTGCCCTGAGAGCCCAGGGCCTGGACCTCCACTTACTTTGGGTGGTGTGGATCCTGGT
AAAAGTCTCCCCCCCACCACTGAGGAGGAGGCTCCTGGCCCTCCAGGAGAGCCCCGGCTGGACAGTGAGA
CCGAGAGTGATCATGATGATGCCTTCCTCTCCATCATGTCTCCTGAGATTCAGTTGCCTCTGCCACCTGG
AAAGCGCCGCACCCAGTCTCTGAGTGCCTTGCCCAAGGAACGAGACTCATCTTCTGAAAAGGATGGACGA
AGTCCTAACAAGCGGGAGAAGGACCATATTCGTCGGCCCATGAATGCCTTCATGATCTTCAGCAAGCGGC
ACCGGGCCTTGGTCCACCAGCGGCACCCCAACCAGGACAACCGGACTGTCAGCAAGATCCTGGGCGAGTG
GTGGTACGCCCTGGGGCCCAAAGAGAAGCAGAAATACCACGACCTGGCCTTCCAGGTGAAAGAGGCCCAC
TTCAAGGCCCACCCAGATTGGAAATGGTGCAACAAGGACCGAAAGAAGTCCAGCTCAGAGGCCAAGCCTG
CGAGCCTGGGTCTGGCAGGAGGGCACAAGGAGACGCGGGAACGGAGCATGTCGGAGACGGGAACTGCTGC
TGCCCCTGGGGTGTCTTCTGAGCTCCTGTCTGTTGCTGCCCAGACACTTTTGAGCTCGGACACCAAGGTT
CCAGGGAGTGGCCCCTGTGGAGCAGAACGGCTACACGCAGTTGGGGCACCTGGCTCAGCCCGACCCAGAG
CCTTCTCCCACAGTGGGGTGCACAGTCTTGATGGTGGGGAAGTAGACAGCCAAGCACTTCAAGAACTGAC
CCAGATGGTTTCTGGCCCCGCATCATACTCCGGCCCAAAGCCTTCCCCCCAGTATGGTGCTCCAGGATCT
TTTGCAGCTCCTGGTGAAGGAGGTACCTTGGCCACTAGTGGGCGGCCTCCACTGTTGCCCTCCCGAGCCT
CTCGTTCCCAGCGTGCAGCCAGTGAGGACATGACCAGTGATGAGGAGCGGATGGTCATCTGTGAGGAAGA
AGGGGATGATGATGTCATTGCTGATGACAGCTTTGGCACCACCGACATTGATCTCAAGTGCAAGGAACGA
GTGACTGACAGTGAAAGTGGAGACAGCTCTGGGGAGGACCCAGAGGGTAACAAGGGCTTTGGCCGTAAGG
TGTTCTCACCTGTCATCCGCTCCTCCTTTACCCATTGCCGTCCAACCCTGGACCCTGAGCCTCCAGGGCC
CCCGGATCCACCTGCAGCCTTCAGCAAAGGCTACGGTCCCACCCCATCATCCTCCTCTTCACCTGCTTCC
ACCTCAGTCTCAGTCTCCACCTCCTTTTCACTGGGCTCTGGAACCTTTAAGACCCAGGAGTCTGGTCAGG
GCAGCACAGCGGTGCCACTACGGCCCCCACCCCCTGGAGCCGGGGGCCCAGCAACACCTTCCAAGGCCAC
TCGGTTTCCTCCTACGGATTCTGCCACCTTTCGGCGCAAGAGACCTGAAAGTGTTGGTAGCCTTGAAGCA
CCAGGCCCCTCTGTCATTGCAGCACCTCCCAGTGGGGGAGGAAACCTTCTGCAGACACTGGTTCTGCCTC
CGAGCAAGGAGGATCGGGAGGGTACACGAGTGCCCTCAGCCCCAGCCCCACCACTGGCTTATGGGGCTCC
CGCAGCCCCTCTGTGCCGCCCTGCTGCCACCATGGTCACCAATGTGGTACGGCCTGTCAGCAGCACTCCT
GTGCCCATTGCCTCTAAGCCCTTTCCCACCTCTGGTCGGGCTGAGGCATCTTCAAATGACATAGCAGGTG
CCAGGACTGAAATGGGCACAGGATCCCGGGTGCCTGGGGGCTCCCCAATGGGTGTCAGTTTAGTGTATTC
AGATAAGAAGTCAGCAGCAGCAGCCACCTCGCCAGCTCCACATTTGGTAGCTGGACCTTTATTGGGCACT
GTGGGGAAGGCACCTGCTACTGTCACCAACTTGCTGGTAGGCACCCCAGGCTATGGGGCTCCTGCATCGC
CTGCTGTTCAGTTTATTGCCCAGGGAGCCCCAGGCAGTGCAACCCCTGCAGGCTCAGGAGCAAGTACTGG
GAGTGGCCCCAATGGGCCAGTACCCCTGGGCATCCTGCAGCCAGGTGCCCTAGGCAAGGCTGGGGGAATC
ACACAGGTGCAGTACATCCTGCCCACACTGCCCCAGCAGCTTCAAGTGGCACCTGCCCCAGCACCAGCCC
CTGGGACCAAGGCAGCAGCTCCCAGTGGCCCTGCACCCACCACCAGCATCCGTTTCACCCTCCCTCCGGG
CACCTCGACCAACGGCAAGGTCCTGGCTGCCACTGCACCCACTGCTGGCATCCCTATCCTGCAGTCCGTA
CCCTCAGCCCCACCCCCTAAAGCCCAGTCAGTTTCTCCTGTCCAGGCCACACCTTCAGGTGGCTCAGCCC
AGCTGCTGCCTGGGAAGGTGCTAGTCCCCCTGGCTGCCCCTAGCATGTCAGTTCGAGGTGGAGGGGCTGG
TCAGCCACTGCCCCTGGTTAGCTCGCCTTTCTCAGTACCTGTCCAAAATGGTGCCCAACAACCTAGCAAG
ATTATCCAGCTGACTCCTGTGCCTGTGAGCACACCTAGTGGCCTGGTACCACCCCTGAGCCCAGCTACAA
TGCCGGGACCCACATCACAGCCTCAGAAGGTCCTGTTGCCCTCTTCCACAAGAATCACCTATGTACAGTC
AGCAGGTGGGCACACTCTGCCTCTAGGCACCAGTTCTGCATGCAGTCAGACTGGAACAGTGACCTCATAT
GGGCCCACCAGCTCTGTAGCTCTGGGCTTCACATCTTTGGGGCCCAGTGGTCCTGCCTTTGTACAGCCTC
TGCTCTCAGCAGGCCAAGCTCCTTTGCTGGCTCCTGGCCAGGTGGGCGTGTCACCTGTGCCTAGTCCCCA
GTTGCCTCCTGCCTGTACAGCCTCTGGAGGTCCTGTCATAACAGCATTTTACCCTGGCAGCCCTGCACCC
ACTTCAGCACCCCTGGGCCCACCTTCCCAAGCTCCGCCAAGCCTGGTCTACACTGTAGCCACCAGTACCA
CTCCACCTGCTGCTACCATTCTGCCCAAGGGCCCACCAGCCTCTGCCACTGCCACTCCAGCCCCTACTAG
TCCTTTCCCTAGCGCCACAGCAGGCTCCATGACCTACAGCTTAGTGGCTCCCAAAGCTCAGCGACCCAGC
CCAAAAGCTCCCCAGAAAGTAAAGGCAGCCATTGCCAGCATTCCTGTGGGGTCTTTTGAATCGGGTACTA
CTGGGCGGCCTGGATCTACACCCCGACAGTCTTCAGACTCTGGCGTAGCCAGAGAGCCTGCTGCCCCAGA
ATCAGAACTTGAGGGGCAGCCCACACCCCCAGCTCCCCCACCCCCCACAGAGACCTGGCCTCCCACTGCC
CGGAGCAGTCCCCCACCCCCCTTGCCTGCTGAGGAGCGACCTGGCACTAAAGGCCCTGAGACTGCCAGCA
AATTCCCCAGCTCATCTTCAGACTGGCGAGTTCCTGGGCTGGGCCTGGAGAGTCGTGGGGAGCCTCCTAC
CCCTCCCAGCCCAGCTCCAGCCACAGGCCCCAGTGGAAGCAGCAGTGGCAGCAGCGAGGGCAGTAGTGGG
AGGGCAGCTGGGGACACACCCGAGCGCAAGGAAGTCACTAGTTCTGGCAAGAAGATGAAGGTGCGGCCCC
CACCCCTGAAGAAGACCTTTGACTCTGTGGACAACAGGGTCCTGTCAGAAGTGGACTTTGAAGAGCGGTT
TGCTGAGCTGCCGGAGTTTAGACCAGAGGAGGTGCTGCCCTCACCCACCCTGCAGTCTCTGGCCACCTCG
CCTCGGGCTATCCTCGGCTCCTACCGAAAGAAGAGGAAGAATTCCACGGACCTAGACTCAGCACCTGAAG
ATCCCACCTCACCCAAGCGCAAGATGAGGAGACGTTCGAGCTGCAGCTCAGAGCCCAACACCCCCAAGAG
TGCCAAGTGCGAGGGGGACATCTTCACCTTTGACCGCACAGGTACTGAGACAGAGGATGTGCTCGGGGAG
CTGGAGTATGAGAAGGTGCCCTACTCATCACTGCGGCGCACCCTGGACCAACGGCGGGCCCTGGTCATGC
AGCTCTTCCAGGACCATGGCTTCTTCCCATCAGCCCAGGCCACAGCAGCCTTCCAGGCCCGCTACGCAGA
CATCTTCCCATCCAAGGTGTGTCTGCAATTAAAGATCCGAGAGGTCCGCCAGAAGATCATGCAGGCAGCC
ACTCCCACAGAGCAGCCCCCTGGGGCTGAAGCCCCCCTCCCTGGACCACCCCCTACTGGCATGGCTGCTA
CTCCTGTCCCCACTCCCAGCCCTGCTGGGGGCCCTGACCCCACCTCTCCAGGCTCGGACTCTGGCACTGC
CCAAGTTGCCCCGCCACTGCCTCCACCCCCAGAGCCTGGGCCTGGACAGCCTGGCTGGGAGGGGGCTCCC
CAGCCCTCACCACCTCCCTCTGGCCCTTCCACAGCTGCCACAGGCAGGTGAAGATCTCTCGAGGTACCGC
GGCCGCGGGGATCCAGACATGATAAGATACATTGATGAGTTTGGACAAACCACAACTAGAATGCAGTGAA
AAAAATGCTTTATTTGTGAAATTTGTGATGCTATTGCTTTATTTGTAACCATTATAAGCTGCAATAAACA
AGTTAACAACAACAATTGCATTCATTTTATGTTTCAGGTTCAGGGGGAGGTGTGGGAGGTTTTTTCGGAT
CCTCTAGAGTCGATCTGCAGGCATGCTAGCTTGGCGTAATCATGGTCATAGCTGTTTCCTGTGTGAAATT
GTTATCCGCTCACAATTCCACACAACATACGAGCCGGAAGCATAAAGTGTAAAGCCTGGGGTGCCTAATG
AGTGAGCTAACTCACATTAATTGCGTTGCGCTCACTGCCCGCTTTCCAGTCGGGAAACCTGTCGTGCCAG
CTGCATTAATGAATCGGCCAACGCGCGGGGAGAGGCGGTTTGCGTATTGGGCGCTCTTCCGCTTCCTCGC
TCACTGACTCGCTGCGCTCGGTCGTTCGGCTGCGGCGAGCGGTATCAGCTCACTCAAAGGCGGTAATACG
GTTATCCACAGAATCAGGGGATAACGCAGGAAAGAACATGTGAGCAAAAGGCCAGCAAAAGGCCAGGAAC
CGTAAAAAGGCCGCGTTGCTGGCGTTTTTCCATAGGCTCCGCCCCCCTGACGAGCATCACAAAAATCGAC
GCTCAAGTCAGAGGTGGCGAAACCCGACAGGACTATAAAGATACCAGGCGTTTCCCCCTGGAAGCTCCCT
CGTGCGCTCTCCTGTTCCGACCCTGCCGCTTACCGGATACCTGTCCGCCTTTCTCCCTTCGGGAAGCGTG
GCGCTTTCTCATAGCTCACGCTGTAGGTATCTCAGTTCGGTGTAGGTCGTTCGCTCCAAGCTGGGCTGTG
TGCACGAACCCCCCGTTCAGCCCGACCGCTGCGCCTTATCCGGTAACTATCGTCTTGAGTCCAACCCGGT
AAGACACGACTTATCGCCACTGGCAGCAGCCACTGGTAACAGGATTAGCAGAGCGAGGTATGTAGGCGGT
GCTACAGAGTTCTTGAAGTGGTGGCCTAACTACGGCTACACTAGAAGGACAGTATTTGGTATCTGCGCTC
TGCTGAAGCCAGTTACCTTCGGAAAAAGAGTTGGTAGCTCTTGATCCGGCAAACAAACCACCGCTGGTAG
CGGTGGTTTTTTTGTTTGCAAGCAGCAGATTACGCGCAGAAAAAAAGGATCTCAAGAAGATCCTTTGATC
TTTTCTACGGGGTCTGACGCTCAGTGGAACGAAAACTCACGTTAAGGGATTTTGGTCATGAGATTATCAA
AAAGGATCTTCACCTAGATCCTTTTAAATTAAAAATGAAGTTTTAAATCAATCTAAAGTATATATGAGTA
AACTTGGTCTGACAGTTACCAATGCTTAATCAGTGAGGCACCTATCTCAGCGATCTGTCTATTTCGTTCA
TCCATAGTTGCCTGACTCCCCGTCGTGTAGATAACTACGATACGGGAGGGCTTACCATCTGGCCCCAGTG
CTGCAATGATACCGCGAGACCCACGCTCACCGGCTCCAGATTTATCAGCAATAAACCAGCCAGCCGGAAG
GGCCGAGCGCAGAAGTGGTCCTGCAACTTTATCCGCCTCCATCCAGTCTATTAATTGTTGCCGGGAAGCT
AGAGTAAGTAGTTCGCCAGTTAATAGTTTGCGCAACGTTGTTGCCATTGCTACAGGCATCGTGGTGTCAC
GCTCGTCGTTTGGTATGGCTTCATTCAGCTCCGGTTCCCAACGATCAAGGCGAGTTACATGATCCCCCAT
GTTGTGCAAAAAAGCGGTTAGCTCCTTCGGTCCTCCGATCGTTGTCAGAAGTAAGTTGGCCGCAGTGTTA
TCACTCATGGTTATGGCAGCACTGCATAATTCTCTTACTGTCATGCCATCCGTAAGATGCTTTTCTGTGA
CTGGTGAGTACTCAACCAAGTCATTCTGAGAATAGTGTATGCGGCGACCGAGTTGCTCTTGCCCGGCGTC
AATACGGGATAATACCGCGCCACATAGCAGAACTTTAAAAGTGCTCATCATTGGAAAACGTTCTTCGGGG
CGAAAACTCTCAAGGATCTTACCGCTGTTGAGATCCAGTTCGATGTAACCCACTCGTGCACCCAACTGAT
CTTCAGCATCTTTTACTTTCACCAGCGTTTCTGGGTGAGCAAAAACAGGAAGGCAAAATGCCGCAAAAAA
GGGAATAAGGGCGACACGGAAATGTTGAATACTCATACTCTTCCTTTTTCAATATTATTGAAGCATTTAT
CAGGGTTATTGTCTCATGAGCGGATACATATTTGAATGTATTTAGAAAAATAAACAAATAGGGGTTCCGC
GCACATTTCCCCGAAAAGTGCCACCTGACGTCTAAGAAACCATTATTATCATGACATTAACCTATAAAAA
TAGGCGTATCACGAGGCCCTTTCGTCTCGCGCGTTTCGGTGATGACGGTGAAAACCTCTGACACATGCAG
CTCCCGGAGACGGTCACAGCTTGTCTGTAAGCGGATGCCGGGAGCAGACAAGCCCGTCAGGGCGCGTCAG
CGGGTGTTGGCGGGTGTCGGGGCTGGCTTAACTATGCGGCATCAGAGCAGATTGTACTGAGAGTGCACCA
TATGCGGTGTGAAATACCGCACAGATGCGTAAGGAGAAAATACCGCATCAGGCGCCATTCGCCATTCAGG
CTGCGCAACTGTTGGGAAGGGCGATCGGTGCGGGCCTCTTCGCTATTACGCCAGCTGGCGAAAGGGGGAT
GTGCTGCAAGGCGATTAAGTTGGGTAACGCCAGGGTTTTCCCAGTCACGACGTTGTAAAACGACGGCCAG
T
Features (pLannotate 1.2.2; 16 found; start..end, strand, type, name):
      8..28      -  misc_feature   MCS (fragment): pUC18/19 multiple cloning site
     27..330     +  enhancer       CMV enhancer: human cytomegalovirus immediate early enhancer
    331..534     +  promoter       CMV promoter: human cytomegalovirus (CMV) immediate early promoter
    672..768     +  intron         SV40 intron: modified SV40 intron with splice donor and acceptor sites
    901..5718    +  CDS            CIC: CIC_HUMAN - Also known as KIAA0306. Experimental evidence at protein level: Swiss-Prot protein existence level 1. Transcriptional repressor which plays a role in development of the central nervous system (CNS). In concert with ATXN1 and ATXN1L, involved in brain development. From Homo sapiens (Human).
   5750..5884    -  polyA_signal   SV40 poly(A) signal: SV40 polyadenylation signal
   6019..6035    -  protein_bind   lac operator: The lac repressor binds to the lac operator to inhibit transcription in E. coli. This inhibition can be relieved by adding lactose or isopropyl-β-D-thiogalactopyranoside (IPTG). lac repressor encoded by lacI
   6043..6073    -  promoter       lac promoter: promoter for the E. coli lac operon
   6088..6109    -  protein_bind   CAP binding site: CAP binding activates transcription in the presence of cAMP. E. coli catabolite activator protein
   6122..6214    -  CDS            lacI (fragment): lac repressor; lacI; The lac repressor binds to the lac operator to inhibit transcription in E. coli. This inhibition can be relieved by adding lactose or isopropyl-β-D-thiogalactopyranoside (IPTG).
   6397..6985    -  rep_origin     ori: high-copy-number ColE1/pMB1/pBR322/pUC origin of replication
   7156..8016    -  CDS            AmpR: β-lactamase; bla; confers resistance to ampicillin, carbenicillin, and related antibiotics
   8017..8121    -  promoter       AmpR promoter: bla
   8216..8251    +  CDS            rop (fragment): Rop protein, which maintains plasmids at low copy number; rop
   8353..8452    +  misc_feature   bom (fragment): basis of mobility region from pBR322
   8458..2       -  CDS            lacZα (fragment) (across the origin): LacZα fragment of β-galactosidase; lacZ fragment
