[The description below was written by a language model from this plasmid's Addgene catalogue record and pLannotate feature annotations shown in this document.]
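Description:
Myc-CICf_L40S is a mammalian expression plasmid built on the pCMV-Myc backbone (Clontech) that drives production of a mutant form of the transcriptional repressor Capicua (Cic). The catalogue lists the insert as mouse Cic, about 4.8 kb, carrying an L40S substitution. The automated annotation labels the roughly 4.8 kb open reading frame by its closest match, human CIC, which most likely reflects homology-based naming rather than a different insert. The full construct is 8,611 bp. It is maintained in E. coli through a high-copy ColE1/pUC-type origin and selected with ampicillin via the β-lactamase gene and its own promoter. No mammalian selection marker is annotated, so the plasmid appears suited to transient transfection.

Expression is controlled by the human cytomegalovirus immediate-early enhancer and promoter, followed by a modified SV40 intron with splice donor and acceptor sites, which generally improves transcript processing and expression. The Cic coding sequence lies downstream, and an SV40 polyadenylation signal is annotated after it, on the opposite strand in the feature table. The plasmid name and backbone imply an N-terminal Myc epitope tag for detection or immunoprecipitation, although the tag itself is not called out in the feature table. The remaining annotations (lac promoter/operator, CAP site, and fragments of lacI, lacZα, rop and bom) are cloning-vector remnants with no role in the payload.

The associated publication concerns the structural basis of complex formation between Ataxin-1, a polyglutamine disease protein, and Capicua. This suggests the L40S mutant is used alongside wild-type Cic to probe that interaction in cells, though the record does not state the effect of the mutation.
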