Addgene plasmid #48187: Myc-CICf_L40S
Purpose: Expresses L40S mutated Cic
Depositing lab: Huda Zoghbi. Depositing organization: Baylor College of Medicine. Publication: Structural basis of protein complex formation and reconfiguration by polyglutamine disease protein Ataxin-1 and Capicua. Kim E, Lu HC, Zoghbi HY, Song JJ. Genes Dev. 2013 Mar 15;27(6):590-5. doi: 10.1101/gad.212068.112. PubMed 23512657.
Backbone
  Vector backbone: pCMV-Myc
  Backbone manufacturer: Clontech
  Backbone size w/o insert (bp): 3783
  Vector type: Mammalian Expression
Growth in bacteria
  Bacterial resistance: Ampicillin, 100 μg/mL
  Growth temperature: 37°C
  Growth strain: DH10B
  Copy number: High Copy
Gene/Insert
  Gene/Insert name: Capicua (alt name: Cic)
  Species: M. musculus (mouse)
  Insert size (bp): 4828
  Entrez Gene: Cic (a.k.a. 1200010B10Rik, mKIAA0306)
  Promoter: CMV
  Cloning method: Unknown
  Sequencing primers: 5′ CMV; 3′ EBV
Terms and licenses: Academic/Nonprofit Terms; Industry Terms: Not Available to Industry
How to cite: Myc-CICf_L40S was a gift from Huda Zoghbi (Addgene plasmid # 48187 ; http://n2t.net/addgene:48187 ; RRID:Addgene_48187)
