>Addgene plasmid #48187 | Myc-CICf_L40S | addgene partial sequence | sequence record 72140 | LNCX 5'-AGCTCGTTTAGTGAACCGTCAGATC-3'
TGACTCATAGAAGACACCGGGACCGATCCAGCCTCCGGACTCTAGAGGATCCGGTACTAGAGGAACTGAA
AAACCAGAAAGTTAACTGGTAAGTTTAGTCTTTTTGTCTTTTATTTCAGGTCCCGGATCCGGTGGTGGTG
CAAATCAAAGAACTGCTCCTCAGTGGATGTTGCCTTTACTTCTAGGCCTGTACGGAAGTGTTACTTCTGC
TCTAAAAGCTGCGGAATTGTACCCGCGGGCCCACCATGGCATCAATGCAGAAGCTGATCTCAGAGGAGGA
CCTGCTTATGGCCATGGAGGCCCGAATTCGGTCGACCATGTACTCGGCCCACAGGCCCCTGATACCCGCG
TCTGGCGCGGCCTCTCGTGGCCTCGGCATGTTCGTGTGGACAAATGTCGAACCTCGTTCTGTGGCTGTGT
TCCCCTGGCACTCCTCAGTCCCCTTCCTGGCACCCAGCCAGCCCGACCCCTCTGTGCAGCCTAGTGAGGC
CCAGCAACCTGCCAGCCACCCTGTGGCCTCCAACCAGAGCAAAGAACCTGCTGAGTCTGCTGCTGTTGCT
CATGAGCAGCCACCAGGAGGGACGGGGGGTGCTGACCCTGGACGGCCCCCTGGAGCAGTGTGCCCTGAGA
GCCCAGGGCCTGGACCTCCACTTACTTTGGGTGGTGTGGATCCTGGTAAAAGTCTCCCCCCCACCACTGA
GGAGGAGGCTCCTGGCCCTCCAGGAGAGCCCCGGCTGGACAGTGAGACCGAGAGTGATCATGATGATGCC
TTCCTCTCCATCATGTCTCCTGAGATTCAGTTGCCTCTGCCACCTGGAAAGCGCCGCACCCAGTCTCTGA
